>Addgene plasmid #158828 | JGI_018301 | addgene full sequence | sequence record 316504 | Addgene NGS Result
GCAACGCAAAATGCTGAATTTAGCAGGCAAGTTTCCTGATAAAGGGCCCTGTGAGTGCGACATTCGACGC
GCGAAAGCGAGTTGACGGCGCCCGAAATTTTCTTAGAGTTCGTTCAAGCTTCGGTTTCGGGGAGCCGCTA
AGGGATGCGGACCCAGCCGGGTAAGTCGCCGGGAACTATGGAATAATCCTAATTTCTGTGCGGCAGGCGC
GAGCTGCCGGAGCGAATATCATCCCTGTCGCAAACAGCAGGTCAATCAACGGTGGGTAGCGGGCTGCTAT
CCAGCGGCGGATAAGACTTGTCGGAGGAATCCTCTAGAAATAATTTTGTTTAACTTTAAGAAGGAGATAT
ACCGTGATCGGCCGCTGGCGTACGTGGGCCATCGCCGCGGTCACCGTCGCGCTGGTCTCGGTCGGCGCCG
CGGCCGACCAAAAGGGCGAGTGGACCATGACCGGGCGCACGTATGACCTCCAGCGCTTCTCGCCGCTGGA
CCAGATTACCGCTTCCAACGTCGGAACCCTCGTCCCGACGTGGACCTTCTCGACGGGCGCCCTTCGCGGT
CATGAGGGCAACCCCCTTGTGATCGGCAACGTCATGTACGTGCATTCCGCGTTCCCCAACACCGTCTATG
CCCTGGACCTCACCAAGGCCGGCGCTCCCATGCTTTGGAAGCACGTCCCTGCCCAGCCGGCGGAGACCAT
CCCGGTCGCGTGCTGCGACGTCGTGAACCGGGGCCTCGCGTACCACCCGTCGGGCAAGCTCTTCATCGAG
CTCCTCGCCGGGGATCTCCTGGCCCTAGACGCGAAGACGGGCAAGCAGCTGTGGCGCGTGAAGAATGCGG
ATTACAAGGAGGGATCGACCATGACCAACGCCCCGATCGTCATCAAAGACATCGTCATCGCCGGCATCTC
CGGGGGCGAGTTCGGCGTCCGGGGGCGCGTCACGGCCTTCAACGTCAACACCGGCCAGGAGGTGTGGCGC
GCCTACAGCACGGGCCCCGACTCGGAGGTCAAGATCGGCTCGGACTTCATCGCTAATTACCCCTCGCACA
AGGGCCCCGACCTGGGCGTGACCACCTGGCAGGGTGAGCAGTGGAAGCGCGGCGGCGGCACGACCTGGGG
GTGGTACTCCTACGACCCGGAGCTCAATCTCTTCTACTATGGGACGGGCAACCCCGGCACGTGGAACCCG
GACCAGCGCCCGGGCGACAACAAGTGGAGCATGACGATCTTCGCCCGGAACCCCGACACCGGCATGGCGC
GCTGGGCGTACCAGATGACCCCCCATGACGAGTGGGACTATGACGGCGTGAACGAAATGATCCTCGCCGA
CCTGAACGTCAACGGCAAGAAGACGAAGGCCCTCGTGCACTTCGATCGCAACGGATTCGGGTACACCCTC
GATCGGACCACCGGCAAGGTGCTGGTGGCCGAGCACTTCGGCCCGGGCGTCAATTGGGCAAGCAAGGTCG
ATCTCACGACCGGAGTCCCCGTACGCGACAGCAAGTACGGCACCACGAGCAAGGAGAATACGACCGGCAT
CTGCCCGGCGGCCATCGGCTACAAGGACCAGCAGCCCGCCGCCTTCTCGCCGAAAACGGGCTTTTTCTAC
GTCCCCACGAACAACATCTGCATGGATTATGAGGGCGTCGAGGTTAAATACGCGGTGGGCCAGCCGTACG
TTGGGGCCATCGTGCGGATGTTCCCCGGGCCCGGCGGAAATCGCGGGCGCTTCATCGCCTGGGACGCGAC
GAAGGGCAAGGTCGTCTGGGAGATCAAAGAACAGCTCGCAGCGTATGGCGGCGCACTGGCCACCGCCGGA
GGCGTCGTGTTCTACGGCACCATGGAGGGTTGGCTCAAGGGCGTCGACGCCCAATCCGGCAAGGAGCTCT
GGAAGTTCAAGACCCCCTCGGGCATCATCGGAAACCCGATGACCTATCTGGGCCCGAACGGGCGCCAGTA
CGTCGCCGTCCTGTCCGGCGTGGGCGGGTGGGCGGGCATCGGCGTGGCTGCAGGCATCGGCCCTGAGGAT
CCCACTGCGGGCCTCGGCGCGCTCGGCGCGTTCGGTGACGCGGACAAATTCTCCACCCAGGGGGGCGTGC
TGACGGTCTTCGGCCTCCCGGAGAAGCTGGCCTCCCGGGCCGAAAACCTCTATTTTCAGGGACATCATCA
CCATCACCATCACCACTGACAGCTATGACCATGATTACGCCAAGCTTGCATGCCTGCAGGTCGACTCTAG
AGGATCCCCGGGTACCGAGCTCGAATTCACTGGCCGTCGTTTTACAACGTCGTGACTGGGAAAACCCTGG
CGTTACCCAACTTAATCGCCTTGCAGCACATCCCCCTTTCGCCAGCTGGCGTAATAGCGAAGAGGCCCGC
ACCGATCGCCCTTCCCAACAGTTGCGCAGCCTGAATGGCGAATGGCGCCTGATGCGGTATTTTCTCCTTA
CGCATCTGTGCGGTATTTCACACCGCATATGGTGCACTCTCAGTACAATCTGCTCTGATGCCGCATAGTT
AAGCCAGCCCCGACACCCGCCAACACCCGCTGACGCGCCCTGACGGGCTTGTATGCTCCCGGCATCCGCT
TACAGACAAGCTGTGACCGTCTCCGGGAGCTGCATGTGTCAGAGGTTTTCACCGTCATCACCGAAACGCG
CGAGACGAAAGGGCCTCGTGATACGCCTATTTTTATAGGTTAATGTCATGATAATAATGGTTTCTTAGCA
CCCTTTCTCGGTCCTTCAACGTTCCTGACAACGAGCCTCCTTTTCGCCAATCCATCGACAATCACCGCGA
GTCCCTGCTCGAACGCTGCGTCCGGACCGGCTTCGTCGAAGGCGTCTATCGCGGCCCGCAACAGCGGCGA
GAGCGGAGCCTGTTCAACGGTGCCGCCGCGCTCGCCGGCATCGCTGTCGCCGGCCTGCTCCTCAAGCACG
GCCCCAACAGTGAAGTAGCTGATTGTCATCAGCGCATTGACGGCGTCCCCGGCCGAAAAACCCGCCTCGC
AGAGGAAGCGAAGCTGCGCGTCGGCCGTTTCCATCTGCGGTGCGCCCGGTCGCGTGCCGGCATGGATGCG
CGCGCCATCGCGGTAGGCGAGCAGCGCCTGCCTGAAGCTGCGGGCATTCCCGATCAGAAATGAGCGCCAG
TCGTCGTCGGCTCTCGGCACCGAATGCGTATGATTCTCCGCCAGCATGGCTTCGGCCAGTGCGTCGAGCA
GCGCCCGCTTGTTCCTGAAGTGCCAGTAAAGCGCCGGCTGCTGAACCCCCAACCGTTCCGCCAGTTTGCG
TGTCGTCAGACCGTCTACGCCGACCTCGTTCAACAGGTCCAGGGCGGCACGGATCACTGTATTCGGCTGC
AACTTTGTCATGCTTGACACTTTATCACTGATAAACATAATATGTCCACCAACTTATCAGTGATAAAGAA
TCCGCGCGTTCAATCGGACCAGCGGAGGCTGGTCCGGAGGCCAGACGTGAAACCCAACATACCCCTGATC
GTAATTCTGAGCACTGTCGCGCTCGACGCTGTCGGCATCGGCCTGATTATGCCGGTGCTGCCGGGCCTCC
TGCGCGATCTGGTTCACTCGAACGACGTCACCGCCCACTATGGCATTCTGCTGGCGCTGTATGCGTTGGT
GCAATTTGCCTGCGCACCTGTGCTGGGCGCGCTGTCGGATCGTTTCGGGCGGCGGCCAATCTTGCTCGTC
TCGCTGGCCGGCGCCACTGTCGACTACGCCATCATGGCGACAGCGCCTTTCCTTTGGGTTCTCTATATCG
GGCGGATCGTGGCCGGCATCACCGGGGCGACTGGGGCGGTAGCCGGCGCTTATATTGCCGATATCACTGA
TGGCGATGAGCGCGCGCGGCACTTCGGCTTCATGAGCGCCTGTTTCGGGTTCGGGATGGTCGCGGGACCT
GTGCTCGGTGGGCTGATGGGCGGTTTCTCCCCCCACGCTCCGTTCTTCGCCGCGGCAGCCTTGAACGGCC
TCAATTTCCTGACGGGCTGTTTCCTTTTGCCGGAGTCGCACAAAGGCGAACGCCGGCCGTTACGCCGGGA
GGCTCTCAACCCGCTCGCTTCGTTCCGGTGGGCCCGGGGCATGACCGTCGTCGCCGCCCTGATGGCGGTC
TTCTTCATCATGCAACTTGTCGGACAGGTGCCGGCCGCGCTTTGGGTCATTTTCGGCGAGGATCGCTTTC
ACTGGGACGCGACCACGATCGGCATTTCGCTTGCCGCATTTGGCATTCTGCATTCACTCGCCCAGGCAAT
GATCACCGGCCCTGTAGCCGCCCGGCTCGGCGAAAGGCGGGCACTCATGCTCGGAATGATTGCCGACGGC
ACAGGCTACATCCTGCTTGCCTTCGCGACACGGGGATGGATGGCGTTCCCGATCATGGTCCTGCTTGCTT
CGGGTGGCATCGGAATGCCGGCGCTGCAAGCAATGTTGTCCAGGCAGGTGGATGAGGAACGTCAGGGGCA
GCTGCAAGGCTCACTGGCGGCGCTCACCAGCCTGACCTCGATCGTCGGACCCCTCCTCTTCACGGCGATC
TATGCGGCTTCTATAACAACGTGGAACGGGTGGGCATGGATTGCAGGCGCTGCCCTCTACTTGCTCTGCC
TGCCGGCGCTGCGTCGCGGGCTTTGGAGCGGCGCAGGGCAACGAGCCGATCGCTGATCGTGGAAACGATA
GGCCTATGCCATGCGGGTCAAGGCGACTTCCGGCAAGCTATACGCGCCCTAGAATTGTCAATTTTAATCC
TCTGTTTATCGGCAGTTCGTAGAGCGCGCCGTGCGTCCCGAGCGATACTGAGCGAAGCAAGTGCGTCGAG
CAGTGCCCGCTTGTTCCTGAAATGCCAGTAAAGCGCTGGCTGCTGAACCCCCAGCCGGAACTGACCCCAC
AAGGCCCTAGCGTTTGCAATGCACCAGGTCATCATTGACCCAGGCGTGTTCCACCAGGCCGCTGCCTCGC
AACTCTTCGCAGGCTTCGCCGACCTGCTCGCGCCACTTCTTCACGCGGGTGGAATCCGATCCGCACATGA
GGCGGAAGGTTTCCAGCTTGAGCGGGTACGGCTCCCGGTGCGAGCTGAAATAGTCGAACATCCGTCGGGC
CGTCGGCGACAGCTTGCGGTACTTCTCCCATATGAATTTCGTGTAGTGGTCGCCAGCAAACAGCACGACG
ATTTCCTCGTCGATCAGGACCTGGCAACGGGACGTTTTCTTGCCACGGTCCAGGACGCGGAAGCGGTGCA
GCAGCGACACCGATTCCAGGTGCCCAACGCGGTCGGACGTGAAGCCCATCGCCGTCGCCTGTAGGCGCGA
CAGGCATTCCTCGGCCTTCGTGTAATACCGGCCATTGATCGACCAGCCCAGGTCCTGGCAAAGCTCGTAG
AACGTGAAGGTGATCGGCTCGCCGATAGGGGTGCGCTTCGCGTACTCCAACACCTGCTGCCACACCAGTT
CGTCATCGTCGGCCCGCAGCTCGACGCCGGTGTAGGTGATCTTCACGTCCTTGTTGACGTGGAAAATGAC
CTTGTTTTGCAGCGCCTCGCGCGGGATTTTCTTGTTGCGCGTGGTGAACAGGGCAGAGCGGGCCGTGTCG
TTTGGCATCGCTCGCATCGTGTCCGGCCACGGCGCAATATCGAACAAGGAAAGCTGCATTTCCTTGATCT
GCTGCTTCGTGTGTTTCAGCAACGCGGCCTGCTTGGCCTCGCTGACCTGTTTTGCCAGGTCCTCGCCGGC
GGTTTTTCGCTTCTTGGTCGTCATAGTTCCTCGCGTGTCGATGGTCATCGACTTCGCCAAACCTGCCGCC
TCCTGTTCGAGACGACGCGAACGCTCCACGGCGGCCGATGGCGCGGGCAGGGCAGGGGGAGCCAGTTGCA
CGCTGTCGCGCTCGATCTTGGCCGTAGCTTGCTGGACCATCGAGCCGACGGACTGGAAGGTTTCGCGGGG
CGCACGCATGACGGTGCGGCTTGCGATGGTTTCGGCATCCTCGGCGGAAAACCCCGCGTCGATCAGTTCT
TGCCTGTATGCCTTCCGGTCAAACGTCCGATTCATTCACCCTCCTTGCGGGATTGCCCCGACTCACGCCG
GGGCAATGTGCCCTTATTCCTGATTTGACCCGCCTGGTGCCTTGGTGTCCAGATAATCCACCTTATCGGC
AATGAAGTCGGTCCCGTAGACCGTCTGGCCGTCCTTCTCGTACTTGGTATTCCGAATCTTGCCCTGCACG
AATACCAGCTCCGCGAAGTCGCTCTTCTTGATGGAGCGCATGGGGACGTGCTTGGCAATCACGCGCACCC
CCCGGCCGTTTTAGCGGCTAAAAAAGTCATGGCTCTGCCCTCGGGCGGACCACGCCCATCATGACCTTGC
CAAGCTCGTCCTGCTTCTCTTCGATCTTCGCCAGCAGGGCGAGGATCGTGGCATCACCGAACCGCGCCGT
GCGCGGGTCGTCGGTGAGCCAGAGTTTCAGCAGGCCGCCCAGGCGGCCCAGGTCGCCATTGATGCGGGCC
AGCTCGCGGACGTGCTCATAGTCCACGACGCCCGTGATTTTGTAGCCCTGGCCGACGGCCAGCAGGTAGG
CCTACAGGCTCATGCCGGCCGCCGCCGCCTTTTCCTCAATCGCTCTTCGTTCGTCTGGAAGGCAGTACAC
CTTGATAGGTGGGCTGCCCTTCCTGGTTGGCTTGGTTTCATCAGCCATCCGCTTGCCCTCATCTGTTACG
CCGGCGGTAGCCGGCCAGCCTCGCAGAGCAGGATTCCCGTTGAGCACCGCCAGGTGCGAATAAGGGACAG
TGAAGAAGGAACACCCGCTCGCGGGTGGGCCTACTTCACCTATCCTGCCCGGCTGACGCCGTTGGATACA
CCAAGGAAAGTCTACACGAACCCTTTGGCAAAATCCTGTATATCGTGCGAAAAAGGATGGATATACCGAA
AAAATCGCTATAATGACCCCGAAGCAGGGTTATGCAGCGGAAAAGATCCGTCGACCCTTTCCGACGCTCA
CCGGGCTGGTTGCCCTCGCCGCTGGGCTGGCGGCCGTCTATGGCCCTGCAAACGCGCCAGAAACGCCGTC
GAAGCCGTGTGCGAGACACCGCGGCCGCCGGCGTTGTGGATACCTCGCGGAAAACTTGGCCCTCACTGAC
AGATGAGGGGCGGACGTTGACACTTGAGGGGCCGACTCACCCGGCGCGGCGTTGACAGATGAGGGGCAGG
CTCGATTTCGGCCGGCGACGTGGAGCTGGCCAGCCTCGCAAATCGGCGAAAACGCCTGATTTTACGCGAG
TTTCCCACAGATGATGTGGACAAGCCTGGGGATAAGTGCCCTGCGGTATTGACACTTGAGGGGCGCGACT
ACTGACAGATGAGGGGCGCGATCCTTGACACTTGAGGGGCAGAGTGCTGACAGATGAGGGGCGCACCTAT
TGACATTTGAGGGGCTGTCCACAGGCAGAAAATCCAGCATTTGCAAGGGTTTCCGCCCGTTTTTCGGCCA
CCGCTAACCTGTCTTTTAACCTGCTTTTAAACCAATATTTATAAACCTTGTTTTTAACCAGGGCTGCGCC
CTGTGCGCGTGACCGCGCACGCCGAAGGGGGGTGCCCCCCCTTCTCGAACCCTCCCGGCCCGCTAACGCG
GGCCTCCCATCCCCCCAGGGGCTGCGCCCCTCGGCCGCGAACGGCCTCACCCCAAAAATGGCAGCCAAGC
TGACCACTTCTGCGCTCGGCCCTTCCGGCTGGCTGGTTTATTGCTGATAAATCTGGAGCCGGTGAGCGTG
GGTCTCGCGGTATCATTGCAGCACTGGGGCCAGATGGTAAGCCCTCCCGTATCGTAGTTATCTACACGAC
GGGGAGTCAGGCAACTATGGATGAACGAAATAGACAGATCGCTGAGATAGGTGCCTCACTGATTAAGCAT
TGGTAACTGTCAGACCAAGTTTACTCATATATACTTTAGATTGATTTAAAACTTCATTTTTAATTTAAAA
GGATCTAGGTGAAGATCCTTTTTGATAATCTCATGACCAAAATCCCTTAACGTGAGTTTTCGTTCCACTG
AGCGTCAGACCCCGTAGAAAAGATCAAAGGATCTTCTTGAGATCCTTTTTTTCTGCGCGTAATCTGCTGC
TTGCAAACAAAAAAACCACCGCTACCAGCGGTGGTTTGTTTGCCGGATCAAGAGCTACCAACTCTTTTTC
CGAAGGTAACTGGCTTCAGCAGAGCGCAGATACCAAATACTGTTCTTCTAGTGTAGCCGTAGTTAGGCCA
CCACTTCAAGAACTCTGTAGCACCGCCTACATACCTCGCTCTGCTAATCCTGTTACCAGTGGCTGCTGCC
AGTGGCGATAAGTCGTGTCTTACCGGGTTGGACTCAAGACGATAGTTACCGGATAAGGCGCAGCGGTCGG
GCTGAACGGGGGGTTCGTGCACACAGCCCAGCTTGGAGCGAACGACCTACACCGAACTGAGATACCTACA
GCGTGAGCTATGAGAAAGCGCCACGCTTCCCGAAGGGAGAAAGGCGGACAGGTATCCGGTAAGCGGCAGG
GTCGGAACAGGAGAGCGCACGAGGGAGCTTCCAGGGGGAAACGCCTGGTATCTTTATAGTCCTGTCGGGT
TTCGCCACCTCTGACTTGAGCGTCGATTTTTGTGATGCTCGTCAGGGGGGCGGAGCCTATGGAAAAACGC
CAGCAACGCGGCCTTTTTACGGTTCCTGGCCTTTTGCTGGCCTTTTGCTCACATGTTCTTTCCTGCGTTA
TCCCCTGATTCTGTGGATAACCGTATTACCGCCTTTGAGTGAGCTGATACCGCTCGCCGCAGCCGAACGA
CCGAGCGCAGCGAGTCAGTGAGCGAGGAAGCGGAAGAGCGCCCAATACGCAAACCGCCTCTCCCCGCGCG
TTGGCCGATTCATTAATGCAGCTGGCACGACAGGTTTCCCGACTGGAAAGCGGGCAGTGAGCGCAACGCA
ATTAATGTGAGTTAGCTCACTCATTAGGCACCCCAGGCTTTACACTTTATGCTTCCGGCTCGTATGTTGT
GTGGAATTGTGAGCGGATAACAATTTCACACAGGAAACAGCTATGACCATGATTACGCCAAGCTAGCTTC
CCGCTTGGTCGGGCCGCTTCGCGAGGGCCCGTTGACGACAACGGTGCGATGGGTCCCGGCCCCGGTCAAG
ACGATGCCAATACGTTGCGACACTACGCCTTGGCACTTTTAGAATTGCCTTATCGTCCTGATAAGAAATG
TCCGACCAGCTAAAGACATCGCGTCCAATCAAAGCCTAGAAAATATAGGCGAAGGGACGCTAATAAGTCT
TTCATAAGACCGCGCAAATCTAAAAATATCCTTAGATTCACGATGCGGCACTTCGGATGACTTCCGAGCG
AGCCTGGAACCTCAGAAAAACGTCTGAGAGATACCGCGGATCTCACACAGGAAATTTC
Features (pLannotate 1.2.2; 21 found; start..end, strand, type, name):
    325..347     +  RBS            RBS: efficient ribosome binding site from bacteriophage T7 gene 10 (Olins and Rangwala, 1989)
    435..2117    +  CDS            DHM1_METME: Experimental evidence at protein level: Swiss-Prot protein existence level 1. Catalyzes the oxidation of primary alcohols including methanol. From Methylophilus methylotrophus (Bacterium W3A1).
   2166..2185    +  CDS            7xHis (fragment): 6xHis affinity tag
   2212..2268    -  misc_feature   MCS: pUC18/19 multiple cloning site
   2265..2422    +  CDS            lacZα (fragment): LacZα fragment of β-galactosidase; lacZ fragment
   2428..2527    -  misc_feature   bom (fragment): basis of mobility region from pBR322
   2629..2664    -  CDS            rop (fragment): Rop protein, which maintains plasmids at low copy number; rop
   2729..3371    -  CDS            TetR (fragment): tetracycline resistance regulatory protein; tetR
   3477..4676    +  CDS            TcR: tetracycline efflux protein; tetA; confers resistance to tetracycline
   4735..4887    -  CDS            tetR (fragment): TETR1_ECOLX - Experimental evidence at protein level: Swiss-Prot protein existence level 1. TetR is the repressor of the tetracycline resistance element; its N-terminal region forms a helix-turn-helix structure and binds DNA. Binding of tetracycline to TetR reduces the repressor affinity for the tetracycline resistance gene (tetA) promoter operator sites. From Escherichia coli.
   4907..6055    -  CDS            trfA: trans-acting replication protein that binds to and activates oriV
   6185..6289    -  CDS            traI (fragment): TRAI6_ECOLX - Experimental evidence at protein level: Swiss-Prot protein existence level 1. The initiation process of transfer DNA synthesis requires the interaction of at least three plasmid-specific components (TraH, I, and J) at the transfer origin resulting in the assembly of a specialised nucleoprotein complex - the relaxosome. Site- and strand-specific cleavage at the transfer origin is dependent on TraI and TraJ. From Escherichia coli.
   6327..6698    -  CDS            traJ: oriT-recognizing protein; traJ
   6731..6840    -  oriT           oriT: incP origin of transfer
   6993..7624    +  rep_origin     oriV: incP origin of replication
   7702..7915    +  CDS            bla(M) (fragment): β-lactamase lacking the signal sequence; bla(M); allows cytosolic expression of β-lactamase
   8087..8675    +  rep_origin     ori: high-copy-number ColE1/pMB1/pBR322/pUC origin of replication
   8858..8950    +  CDS            lacI (fragment): lac repressor; lacI; The lac repressor binds to the lac operator to inhibit transcription in E. coli. This inhibition can be relieved by adding lactose or isopropyl-β-D-thiogalactopyranoside (IPTG).
   8963..8984    +  protein_bind   CAP binding site: CAP binding activates transcription in the presence of cAMP. E. coli catabolite activator protein
   8999..9029    +  promoter       lac promoter: promoter for the E. coli lac operon
   9037..9053    +  protein_bind   lac operator: The lac repressor binds to the lac operator to inhibit transcription in E. coli. This inhibition can be relieved by adding lactose or isopropyl-β-D-thiogalactopyranoside (IPTG). lac repressor encoded by lacI
