[The description below was written by a language model from this plasmid's Addgene catalogue record and pLannotate feature annotations shown in this document.]
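Description:
JGI_018301 is a 9.4 kb broad-host-range bacterial expression plasmid built on the pCM80_PxoxF backbone and catalogued as a synthetic biology vector. It carries two replication systems. One is the IncP oriV with its activator gene trfA, which supports maintenance in diverse Gram-negative hosts. The other is a ColE1/pMB1-type origin for propagation in E. coli, where the record lists it as low copy. An IncP oriT with traJ and a fragment of traI makes the plasmid mobilisable by conjugation when transfer functions are supplied in trans. Selection is by tetracycline, through the tetA efflux gene and associated tetR sequences. Short remnants of bla, rop, bom, lacI and lacZα are leftovers from the vector's construction history rather than functional parts.

The payload is a synthetic insert named DELTA, introduced by Gibson assembly. The annotation tool matches its roughly 1.7 kb open reading frame to the methanol dehydrogenase large subunit of Methylophilus methylotrophus, an enzyme that oxidises primary alcohols. This fits the stated purpose of studying rare earth element-dependent alcohol dehydrogenases, but the natural source organism of the encoded sequence is not given. The coding region is preceded by a phage T7 gene 10 ribosome binding site and followed by a polyhistidine tag, apparently C-terminal and useful for affinity purification. A lac promoter with its operator and CAP site lies upstream. The backbone name suggests that an xoxF promoter drives expression, but no such element is annotated in the feature table. The construct appears to be one of a series made to express and characterise candidate dehydrogenases from environmentally widespread microbes.
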