Addgene plasmid #158828: JGI_018301
Purpose: Rare earth element alcohol dehydrogenases
Depositing lab: Joint Genome Institute. Publication: Rare earth element alcohol dehydrogenases widely occur among globally distributed, numerically abundant and environmentally important microbes. Huang J, Yu Z, Groom J, Cheng JF, Tarver A, Yoshikuni Y, Chistoserdova L. ISME J. 2019 Aug;13(8):2005-2017. doi: 10.1038/s41396-019-0414-z. Epub 2019 Apr 5. PubMed 30952993.
Backbone
  Vector backbone: pCM80_PxoxF
  Vector type: Synthetic Biology
Growth in bacteria
  Bacterial resistance: Tetracycline, 10 μg/mL
  Growth temperature: 37°C
  Growth strain: Top10
  Copy number: Low Copy
Gene/Insert
  Gene/Insert name: DELTA (alt name: Batch190_p033)
  Species: Synthetic
  Cloning method: Gibson Cloning
Terms and licenses: Academic/Nonprofit Terms; Industry Terms: Not Available to Industry
Depositor comments: pCM80_PxoxF vector with DELTA insert, JGI ICE Registry: https://registry.jgi.doe.gov/entry/18301
How to cite: JGI_018301 was a gift from Joint Genome Institute (Addgene plasmid # 158828 ; http://n2t.net/addgene:158828 ; RRID:Addgene_158828)
