>Addgene plasmid #158828 | JGI_018301 | depositor partial sequence | sequence record 306538 | gene insert with vector overlaps
GACTTGTCGGAGGAATCCTCTAGAAATAATTTTGTTTAACTTTAAGAAGGAGATATACCGTGATCGGCCG
CTGGCGTACGTGGGCCATCGCCGCGGTCACCGTCGCGCTGGTCTCGGTCGGCGCCGCGGCCGACCAAAAG
GGCGAGTGGACCATGACCGGGCGCACGTATGACCTCCAGCGCTTCTCGCCGCTGGACCAGATTACCGCTT
CCAACGTCGGAACCCTCGTCCCGACGTGGACCTTCTCGACGGGCGCCCTTCGCGGTCATGAGGGCAACCC
CCTTGTGATCGGCAACGTCATGTACGTGCATTCCGCGTTCCCCAACACCGTCTATGCCCTGGACCTCACC
AAGGCCGGCGCTCCCATGCTTTGGAAGCACGTCCCTGCCCAGCCGGCGGAGACCATCCCGGTCGCGTGCT
GCGACGTCGTGAACCGGGGCCTCGCGTACCACCCGTCGGGCAAGCTCTTCATCGAGCTCCTCGCCGGGGA
TCTCCTGGCCCTAGACGCGAAGACGGGCAAGCAGCTGTGGCGCGTGAAGAATGCGGATTACAAGGAGGGA
TCGACCATGACCAACGCCCCGATCGTCATCAAAGACATCGTCATCGCCGGCATCTCCGGGGGCGAGTTCG
GCGTCCGGGGGCGCGTCACGGCCTTCAACGTCAACACCGGCCAGGAGGTGTGGCGCGCCTACAGCACGGG
CCCCGACTCGGAGGTCAAGATCGGCTCGGACTTCATCGCTAATTACCCCTCGCACAAGGGCCCCGACCTG
GGCGTGACCACCTGGCAGGGTGAGCAGTGGAAGCGCGGCGGCGGCACGACCTGGGGGTGGTACTCCTACG
ACCCGGAGCTCAATCTCTTCTACTATGGGACGGGCAACCCCGGCACGTGGAACCCGGACCAGCGCCCGGG
CGACAACAAGTGGAGCATGACGATCTTCGCCCGGAACCCCGACACCGGCATGGCGCGCTGGGCGTACCAG
ATGACCCCCCATGACGAGTGGGACTATGACGGCGTGAACGAAATGATCCTCGCCGACCTGAACGTCAACG
GCAAGAAGACGAAGGCCCTCGTGCACTTCGATCGCAACGGATTCGGGTACACCCTCGATCGGACCACCGG
CAAGGTGCTGGTGGCCGAGCACTTCGGCCCGGGCGTCAATTGGGCAAGCAAGGTCGATCTCACGACCGGA
GTCCCCGTACGCGACAGCAAGTACGGCACCACGAGCAAGGAGAATACGACCGGCATCTGCCCGGCGGCCA
TCGGCTACAAGGACCAGCAGCCCGCCGCCTTCTCGCCGAAAACGGGCTTTTTCTACGTCCCCACGAACAA
CATCTGCATGGATTATGAGGGCGTCGAGGTTAAATACGCGGTGGGCCAGCCGTACGTTGGGGCCATCGTG
CGGATGTTCCCCGGGCCCGGCGGAAATCGCGGGCGCTTCATCGCCTGGGACGCGACGAAGGGCAAGGTCG
TCTGGGAGATCAAAGAACAGCTCGCAGCGTATGGCGGCGCACTGGCCACCGCCGGAGGCGTCGTGTTCTA
CGGCACCATGGAGGGTTGGCTCAAGGGCGTCGACGCCCAATCCGGCAAGGAGCTCTGGAAGTTCAAGACC
CCCTCGGGCATCATCGGAAACCCGATGACCTATCTGGGCCCGAACGGGCGCCAGTACGTCGCCGTCCTGT
CCGGCGTGGGCGGGTGGGCGGGCATCGGCGTGGCTGCAGGCATCGGCCCTGAGGATCCCACTGCGGGCCT
CGGCGCGCTCGGCGCGTTCGGTGACGCGGACAAATTCTCCACCCAGGGGGGCGTGCTGACGGTCTTCGGC
CTCCCGGAGAAGCTGGCCTCCCGGGCCGAAAACCTCTATTTTCAGGGACATCATCACCATCACCATCACC
ACTGACAGCT
